Addgene plasmid #124954: HA-TRIM28deltaBCC
Purpose: Mammalian expression of Human TRIM28 with deleted Bbox and CC domains
Depositing lab: Michelle Barton. Depositing organization: University of Texas MD Anderson Cancer Center. Publication: TRIM28 interacts with EZH2 and SWI/SNF to activate genes that promote mammosphere formation. Li J, Xi Y, Li W, McCarthy RL, Stratton SA, Zou W, Li W, Dent SY, Jain AK, Barton MC. Oncogene. 2017 May 25;36(21):2991-3001. doi: 10.1038/onc.2016.453. Epub 2017 Jan 9. PubMed 28068325.
Backbone
  Vector backbone: pCS2
  Vector type: Mammalian Expression
Growth in bacteria
  Bacterial resistance: Ampicillin, 100 μg/mL
  Growth temperature: 37°C
  Growth strain: DH5alpha
  Copy number: High Copy
Gene/Insert
  Gene/Insert name: hTRIM28
  Species: H. sapiens (human)
  Mutation: Deletion of Bbox and CC domains
  Entrez Gene: TRIM28 (a.k.a. KAP1, PPP1R157, RNF96, TF1B, TIF1B, TIF1beta)
  Tag / fusion protein: HA (N terminal on backbone)
  Cloning method: Restriction Enzyme; 5′ cloning site unknown (unknown if destroyed); 3′ cloning site unknown (unknown if destroyed)
  Sequencing primers: 5′ unknown
Terms and licenses: Academic/Nonprofit Terms; Industry Terms: Not Available to Industry
Depositor comments: Insert contains P590S mutation (P350S in CC domain deleted peptide) Expected to have no impact on plasmid function.
How to cite: HA-TRIM28deltaBCC was a gift from Michelle Barton (Addgene plasmid # 124954 ; http://n2t.net/addgene:124954 ; RRID:Addgene_124954)
