[The description below was written by a language model from this plasmid's Addgene catalogue record and pLannotate feature annotations shown in this document.]
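Description:
HA-TRIM28deltaBCC is a mammalian expression plasmid built on the pCS2 backbone that encodes human TRIM28 (also known as KAP1 or TIF1β) lacking its B-box and coiled-coil domains, fused to an N-terminal HA epitope supplied by the backbone. In the roughly 6 kb sequenced record, transcription is driven by the simian cytomegalovirus IE94 enhancer/promoter, a strong constitutive element in mammalian cells. This is followed by an SP6 phage promoter, which in pCS2-type vectors also allows in vitro synthesis of sense RNA. A short match to an HA tag lies just upstream of the TRIM28 coding fragment, and an SV40 polyadenylation signal lies downstream of the insert. T7 and T3 promoter sequences are also annotated beyond the insert, in the opposite orientation. The cloning sites used to insert the gene are not recorded.

The depositor notes that the insert carries a P590S substitution relative to full-length TRIM28 (position 350 in the deleted protein), which is not expected to affect function. Propagation in E. coli relies on a high-copy ColE1/pUC-type origin with ampicillin selection through the β-lactamase gene. An f1 origin and remnants of the lac promoter/operator, lacI and lacZα regions are carried over from the parental cloning vector and have no role in expression. No mammalian selection marker is annotated, so the plasmid appears suited mainly to transient transfection. As a domain-deletion mutant detectable through its HA tag, it is typically used alongside wild-type TRIM28 to test whether the B-box and coiled-coil regions are needed for TRIM28 protein interactions and gene-regulatory activity. The associated study examined TRIM28 partnerships with EZH2 and SWI/SNF.
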