Features (pLannotate 1.2.2; 16 found; start..end, strand, type, name):
     47..1024    +  promoter       CMV IE94 promoter: enhancer/promoter region of simian cytomegalovirus major immediate early transcription unit IE94
   1059..1077    +  promoter       SP6 promoter: promoter for bacteriophage SP6 RNA polymerase
   1112..1128    +  CDS            3xHA (fragment): three tandem HA epitope tags
   1202..2986    +  CDS            TRIM28 (fragment): TIF1B_HUMAN - Also known as KAP1, RNF96, TIF1B. Experimental evidence at protein level: Swiss-Prot protein existence level 1. (Microbial infection) Plays a critical role in the shutdown of lytic gene expression during the early stage of herpes virus 8 primary infection. This inhibition is mediated through interaction with herpes virus 8 protein LANA1. From Homo sapiens (Human).
   3005..3022    -  promoter       T7 promoter (fragment): promoter for bacteriophage T7 RNA polymerase
   3027..3161    -  polyA_signal   SV40 poly(A) signal: SV40 polyadenylation signal
   3274..3292    -  promoter       T3 promoter: promoter for bacteriophage T3 RNA polymerase
   3337..3353    -  protein_bind   lac operator: The lac repressor binds to the lac operator to inhibit transcription in E. coli. This inhibition can be relieved by adding lactose or isopropyl-β-D-thiogalactopyranoside (IPTG). lac repressor encoded by lacI
   3361..3391    -  promoter       lac promoter: promoter for the E. coli lac operon
   3406..3427    -  protein_bind   CAP binding site: CAP binding activates transcription in the presence of cAMP. E. coli catabolite activator protein
   3440..3532    -  CDS            lacI (fragment): lac repressor; lacI; The lac repressor binds to the lac operator to inhibit transcription in E. coli. This inhibition can be relieved by adding lactose or isopropyl-β-D-thiogalactopyranoside (IPTG).
   3715..4303    -  rep_origin     ori: high-copy-number ColE1/pMB1/pBR322/pUC origin of replication
   4474..5334    -  CDS            AmpR: β-lactamase; bla; confers resistance to ampicillin, carbenicillin, and related antibiotics
   5335..5439    -  promoter       AmpR promoter: bla
   5492..5920    -  rep_origin     f1 ori (sequence partly withheld): f1 bacteriophage origin of replication; arrow indicates direction of (+) strand synthesis
   5925..40      -  CDS            lacZα (fragment) (across the origin): LacZα fragment of β-galactosidase; lacZ fragment
>Addgene plasmid #124954 | HA-TRIM28deltaBCC | addgene full sequence | sequence record 243625 | Addgene NGS Result
GGAAGGGCGATCGGTGCGGGCCTCTTCGCTATTACGCCAGTCGACCGCCAATTCAATATGGCGTATATGG
ACTCATGCCAATTCAATATGGTGGATCTGGACCTGTGCCAATTCAATATGGCGTATATGGACTCGTGCCA
ATTCAATATGGTGGATCTGGACCCCAGCCAATTCAATATGGCGGACTTGGCACCATGCCAATTCAATATG
GCGGACCTGGCACTGTGCCAACTGGGGAGGGGTCTACTTGGCACGGTGCCAAGTTTGAGGAGGGGTCTTG
GCCCTGTGCCAAGTCCGCCATATTGAATTGGCATGGTGCCAATAATGGCGGCCATATTGGCTATATGCCA
GGATCAATATATAGGCAATATCCAATATGGCCCTATGCCAATATGGCTATTGGCCAGGTTCAATACTATG
TATTGGCCCTATGCCATATAGTATTCCATATATGGGTTTTCCTATTGACGTAGATAGCCCCTCCCAATGG
GCGGTCCCATATACCATATATGGGGCTTCCTAATACCGCCCATAGCCACTCCCCCATTGACGTCAATGGT
CTCTATATATGGTCTTTCCTATTGACGTCATATGGGCGGTCCTATTGACGTATATGGCGCCTCCCCCATT
GACGTCAATTACGGTAAATGGCCCGCCTGGCTCAATGCCCATTGACGTCAATAGGACCACCCACCATTGA
CGTCAATGGGATGGCTCATTGCCCATTCATATCCGTTCTCACGCCCCCTATTGACGTCAATGACGGTAAA
TGGCCCACTTGGCAGTACATCAATATCTATTAATAGTAACTTGGCAAGTACATTACTATTGGAAGTACGC
CAGGGTACATTGGCAGTACTCCCATTGACGTCAATGGCGGTAAATGGCCCGCGATGGCTGCCAAGTACAT
CCCCATTGACGTCAATGGGGAGGGGCAATGACGCAAATGGGCGTTCCATTGACGTAAATGGGCGGTAGGC
GTGCCTAATGGGAGGTCTATATAAGCAATGCTCGTTTAGGGAACCGCCATTCTGCCTGGGGACGTCGGAG
CAAGCTTGATTTAGGTGACACTATAGAATACAAGCTACTTGTTCTTTTTGCAGGATCCATGTACCCATAC
GATGTTCCAGATTACGCTTATCCTTATGACGTACCTGACTATGCATACCCTTATGATGTACCAGACTACG
CTGGCCGGCCAATGGCGGCCTCCGCGGCGGCAGCCTCGGCAGCAGCGGCCTCGGCCGCCTCTGGCAGCCC
GGGCCCGGGCGAGGGCTCCGCTGGCGGCGAAAAGCGCTCCACCGCCCCTTCGGCCGCAGCCTCGGCCTCT
GCCTCAGCCGCGGCGTCGTCGCCCGCGGGGGGCGGCGCCGAGGCGCTGGAGCTGCTGGAGCACTGCGGCG
TGTGCAGAGAGCGCCTGCGACCCGAGAGGGAGCCCCGCCTGCTGCCCTGTTTGCACTCGGCCTGTAGTGC
CTGCTTAGGGCCCGCGGCCCCCGCCGCCGCCAACAGCTCGGGGGACGGCGGGGCGGCGGGCGACGGCACC
GTGGTGGACTGTCCCGTGTGCAAGCAACAGTGCTTCTCCAAAGACATCGTGGAGAATTATTTCATGCGTG
ATAGTATTGTGGATCCCGTGGAGCCACATGGCGAGATGAAGTTTCAGTGGGACCTCAATGCCTGGACCAA
GAGTGCCGAGGCCTTTGGCAAGATTGTGGCAGAGCGTCCTGGCACTAACTCAACAGGCCCTGCACCCATG
GCCCCTCCAAGAGCCCCAGGGCCCCTGAGCAAGCAGGGCTCTGGCAGCAGCCAGCCCATGGAGGTGCAGG
AAGGCTATGGCTTTGGGTCAGGAGATGATCCCTACTCAAGTGCAGAGCCCCATGTGTCAGGTGTGAAACG
GTCCCGCTCAGGTGAGGGCGAGGTGAGCGGCCTTATGCGCAAGGTGCCACGAGTGAGCCTTGAACGCCTG
GACCTGGACCTCACAGCTGACAGCCAGCCACCCGTCTTCAAGGTCTTCCCAGGCAGTACCACTGAGGACT
ACAACCTTATTGTTATTGAACGTGGCGCTGCCGCTGCAGCTACCGGCCAGCCAGGGACTGCGCCTGCAGG
AACCCCTGGTGCCCCACCCCTGGCTGGCATGGCCATTGTCAAGGAGGAGGAGACGGAGGCTGCCATTGGA
GCCCCTCCTACTGCCACTGAGGGCCCTGAGACCAAACCTGTGCTTATGGCTCTTGCGGAGGGTCCTGGTG
CTGAGGGTTCCCGCCTGGCCTCACCTAGTGGCAGCACCAGCTCAGGGCTGGAGGTGGTGGCTCCTGAGGG
TACCTCAGCCCCAGGTGGTGGCCCGGGAACCCTGGATGACAGTGCCACCATTTGCCGTGTCTGCCAGAAG
CCAGGCGATCTGGTTATGTGCAACCAGTGTGAGTTTTGTTTCCACCTGGACTGTCACCTGCCGGCCCTGC
AGGATGTACCAGGGGAGGAGTGGAGCTGCTCACTCTGCCATGTGCTCCCTGACCTGAAGGAGGAGGATGG
CAGCCTCAGCCTGGATGGTGCAGACAGCACTGGCGTGGTGGCCAAGCTCTCACCAGCCAACCAGCGGAAA
TGTGAGCGTGTACTGCTGGCCCTATTCTGTCACGAACCCTGCCGCCCCCTGCATCAGCTGGCTACCGACT
CCACCTTCTCCCTGGACCAGCCCGGTGGCACCCTGGATCTGACCCTGATCCGTGCCCGCCTCCAGGAGAA
GTTGTCACCTCCCTACAGCTCCCCACAGGAGTTTGCCCAGGATGTGGGCCGCATGTTCAAGCAATTCAAC
AAGTTAACTGAGGACAAGGCAGACGTGCAGTCCATCATCGGCCTGCAGCGCTTCTTCGAGACGCGCATGA
ACGAGGCCTTCGGTGACACCAAGTTCTCTGCTGTGCTGGTGGAGCCCCCGCCGATGAGCCTGCCTGGTGC
TGGCCTGAGTTCCCAGGAGCTGTCTGGTGGCCCTGGTGATGGCCCCTGAGGCGCGCCTCTAGAACTATAG
TGAGTCGTATTACGTAGATCCAGACATGATAAGATACATTGATGAGTTTGGACAAACCACAACTAGAATG
CAGTGAAAAAAATGCTTTATTTGTGAAATTTGTGATGCTATTGCTTTATTTGTAACCATTATAAGCTGCA
ATAAACAAGTTAACAACAACAATTGCATTCATTTTATGTTTCAGGTTCAGGGGGAGGTGTGGGAGGTTTT
TTAATTCGCGGCCGCGGCGCCAATGCATTGGGCCCGGTACCCAGCTTTTGTTCCCTTTAGTGAGGGTTAA
TTGCGCGCTTGGCGTAATCATGGTCATAGCTGTTTCCTGTGTGAAATTGTTATCCGCTCACAATTCCACA
CAACATACGAGCCGGGAGCATAAAGTGTAAAGCCTGGGGTGCCTAATGAGTGAGCTAACTCACATTAATT
GCGTTGCGCTCACTGCCCGCTTTCCAGTCGGGAAACCTGTCGTGCCAGCTGCATTAATGAATCGGCCAAC
GCGCGGGGAGAGGCGGTTTGCGTATTGGGCGCTCTTCCGCTTCCTCGCTCACTGACTCGCTGCGCTCGGT
CGTTCGGCTGCGGCGAGCGGTATCAGCTCACTCAAAGGCGGTAATACGGTTATCCACAGAATCAGGGGAT
AACGCAGGAAAGAACATGTGAGCAAAAGGCCAGCAAAAGGCCAGGAACCGTAAAAAGGCCGCGTTGCTGG
CGTTTTTCCATAGGCTCCGCCCCCCTGACGAGCATCACAAAAATCGACGCTCAAGTCAGAGGTGGCGAAA
CCCGACAGGACTATAAAGATACCAGGCGTTTCCCCCTGGAAGCTCCCTCGTGCGCTCTCCTGTTCCGACC
CTGCCGCTTACCGGATACCTGTCCGCCTTTCTCCCTTCGGGAAGCGTGGCGCTTTCTCATAGCTCACGCT
GTAGGTATCTCAGTTCGGTGTAGGTCGTTCGCTCCAAGCTGGGCTGTGTGCACGAACCCCCCGTTCAGCC
CGACCGCTGCGCCTTATCCGGTAACTATCGTCTTGAGTCCAACCCGGTAAGACACGACTTATCGCCACTG
GCAGCAGCCACTGGTAACAGGATTAGCAGAGCGAGGTATGTAGGCGGTGCTACAGAGTTCTTGAAGTGGT
GGCCTAACTACGGCTACACTAGAAGAACAGTATTTGGTATCTGCGCTCTGCTGAAGCCAGTTACCTTCGG
AAAAAGAGTTGGTAGCTCTTGATCCGGCAAACAAACCACCGCTGGTAGCGGTGGTTTTTTTGTTTGCAAG
CAGCAGATTACGCGCAGAAAAAAAGGATCTCAAGAAGATCCTTTGATCTTTTCTACGGGGTCTGACGCTC
AGTGGAACGAAAACTCACGTTAAGGGATTTTGGTCATGAGATTATCAAAAAGGATCTTCACCTAGATCCT
TTTAAATTAAAAATGAAGTTTTAAATCAATCTAAAGTATATATGAGTAAACTTGGTCTGACAGTTACCAA
TGCTTAATCAGTGAGGCACCTATCTCAGCGATCTGTCTATTTCGTTCATCCATAGTTGCCTGACTCCCCG
TCGTGTAGATAACTACGATACGGGAGGGCTTACCATCTGGCCCCAGTGCTGCAATGATACCGCGAGACCC
ACGCTCACCGGCTCCAGATTTATCAGCAATAAACCAGCCAGCCGGAAGGGCCGAGCGCAGAAGTGGTCCT
GCAACTTTATCCGCCTCCATCCAGTCTATTAATTGTTGCCGGGAAGCTAGAGTAAGTAGTTCGCCAGTTA
ATAGTTTGCGCAACGTTGTTGCCATTGCTACAGGCATCGTGGTGTCACGCTCGTCGTTTGGTATGGCTTC
ATTCAGCTCCGGTTCCCAACGATCAAGGCGAGTTACATGATCCCCCATGTTGTGCAAAAAAGCGGTTAGC
TCCTTCGGTCCTCCGATCGTTGTCAGAAGTAAGTTGGCCGCAGTGTTATCACTCATGGTTATGGCAGCAC
TGCATAATTCTCTTACTGTCATGCCATCCGTAAGATGCTTTTCTGTGACTGGTGAGTACTCAACCAAGTC
ATTCTGAGAATAGTGTATGCGGCGACCGAGTTGCTCTTGCCCGGCGTCAATACGGGATAATACCGCGCCA
CATAGCAGAACTTTAAAAGTGCTCATCATTGGAAAACGTTCTTCGGGGCGAAAACTCTCAAGGATCTTAC
CGCTGTTGAGATCCAGTTCGATGTAACCCACTCGTGCACCCAACTGATCTTCAGCATCTTTTACTTTCAC
CAGCGTTTCTGGGTGAGCAAAAACAGGAAGGCAAAATGCCGCAAAAAAGGGAATAAGGGCGACACGGAAA
TGTTGAATACTCATACTCTTCCTTTTTCAATATTATTGAAGCATTTATCAGGGTTATTGTCTCATGAGCG
GATACATATTTGAATGTATTTAGAAAAATAAACAAATAGGGGTTCCGCGCACATTTCCCCGAAAAGTGCC
ACCTAAATTGTAAGCGTTAATATTTTGTTAAAATTCGCGTTAAATTTTTGTTAAATCAGCTCATTTTTTA
ACCAATAGGCCGAAATCGGCAAAATCCCTTATAAATCAAAAGAATAGACCGAGATAGGGT
[37 nt withheld, positions 5591-5627]
AAAGAACGTGGACTCCAACGTCAAAGG
[49 nt withheld, positions 5655-5703]
T
[91 nt withheld, positions 5705-5795]
G
[124 nt withheld, positions 5797-5920]
CCCATTCGCCATTCAGGCTGCGCAACTGTTG
